Addgene plasmid #217280: pMV-Harbinger-1-Crp
Purpose: Donor plasmid of hAT-2_AG Transposon
Depositing lab: Yong E Zhang. Depositing organization: Institute of Zoology, Chinese Academy of Sciences. Publication: Heterologous survey of 130 DNA transposons in human cells highlights their functional divergence and expands the genome engineering toolbox. Zhang T, Tan S, Tang N, Li Y, Zhang C, Sun J, Guo Y, Gao H, Cai Y, Sun W, Wang C, Fu L, Ma H, Wu Y, Hu X, Zhang X, Gee P, Yan W, Zhao Y, Chen Q, Guo B, Wang H, Zhang YE. Cell. 2024 Jul 11;187(14):3741-3760.e30. doi: 10.1016/j.cell.2024.05.007. Epub 2024 Jun 5. PubMed 38843831.
Backbone
  Vector backbone: pICOZ
  Vector type: Mammalian Expression
Growth in bacteria
  Bacterial resistance: Ampicillin, 100 μg/mL
  Growth temperature: 37°C
  Growth strain: DH5alpha
  Copy number: Low Copy
Gene/Insert
  Gene/Insert name: TIRs of Harbinger-1_Crp transposon
  Species: Synthetic
  Cloning method: Restriction Enzyme; 5′ cloning site Unknown (unknown if destroyed); 3′ cloning site Unknown (unknown if destroyed)
  Sequencing primers: 5′ unknown
Terms and licenses: Academic/Nonprofit Terms; Industry Terms: Not Available to Industry
How to cite: pMV-Harbinger-1-Crp was a gift from Yong E Zhang (Addgene plasmid # 217280 ; http://n2t.net/addgene:217280 ; RRID:Addgene_217280)
