[The description below was written by a language model from this plasmid's Addgene catalogue record and pLannotate feature annotations shown in this document.]
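Description:
pMV-Harbinger-1-Crp is a transposon donor plasmid built on the pICOZ backbone and catalogued as a mammalian expression vector. Its listed insert is a synthetic sequence comprising the terminal inverted repeats (TIRs) of the Harbinger-1_Crp DNA transposon. The catalogue purpose line instead calls it the donor for the "hAT-2_AG" transposon, which conflicts with both the plasmid name and the insert field. The record does not resolve this, though the name and insert agree on Harbinger-1_Crp. The 5,595 nt plasmid is propagated in E. coli through a ColE1/pUC-type origin and selected with ampicillin via the AmpR (β-lactamase) gene and its promoter. The origin is annotated as a high-copy type, whereas the catalogue lists the plasmid as low copy. A short lacZα remnant is also detected.

The annotated cargo is a single mammalian expression cassette. The mouse PGK promoter drives a puromycin N-acetyltransferase coding sequence followed closely by EGFP, and the cassette ends in a bovine growth hormone polyadenylation signal. The short gap between PuroR and EGFP suggests a linked or co-expressed selection-reporter arrangement, but the connecting element is not annotated. The TIRs themselves were not recognised by the automated annotation. They presumably lie in the unannotated regions flanking the cassette, as expected for a donor design, but their positions are not recorded.

In such a system, a matching transposase supplied in trans from a separate helper construct recognises the TIRs, excises the cassette and integrates it into the host genome. Integration events can then be scored by puromycin resistance or EGFP fluorescence. The plasmid comes from a survey of DNA transposon activity in human cells aimed at expanding genome engineering tools.
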