Features (pLannotate 1.2.2; 8 found; start..end, strand, type, name):
    118..138     -  CDS            lacZα (fragment): LacZα fragment of β-galactosidase; lacZ fragment
    794..1293    +  promoter       PGK promoter: mouse phosphoglycerate kinase 1 promoter
   1318..1912    +  CDS            PuroR (fragment): puromycin N-acetyltransferase; pac from Streptomyces alboniger; confers resistance to puromycin
   1976..2695    +  CDS            EGFP: the original enhanced GFP (Yang et al., 1996) mammalian codon-optimized
   2723..2947    +  polyA_signal   bGH poly(A) signal: bovine growth hormone polyadenylation signal
   3897..4485    -  rep_origin     ori: high-copy-number ColE1/pMB1/pBR322/pUC origin of replication
   4656..5516    -  CDS            AmpR: β-lactamase; bla; confers resistance to ampicillin, carbenicillin, and related antibiotics
   5517..26      -  promoter       AmpR promoter (across the origin): bla
>Addgene plasmid #217280 | pMV-Harbinger-1-Crp | addgene full sequence | sequence record 443580 | Addgene NGS Result
AAAAATAAACAAATAGGGGTTCCGCGCACATTTCCCCGAAAAGTGCCACCTGACGTCTAAGAAACCATTA
TTATCATGACATTAACCTATAAAAATAGGCGTATCACGAGGCCCTTTCGTTGTAAAACGACGGCCAGTCG
AACCACGCAATGCGTCTCGATCCGCAGTGTCTTGCGTCTCTAAGCTTTATAGTTCACAGCGGGCGCGTCT
ACACGTGCATTTGATGCGGCACCAGTTTACTCGCGAGTAAACTACTCATGAGTAAACGGTCCCGGGCAGG
CGTCTACACGTGCAGGGAAGCAGGAGCAGATTTGCTGCCCAATCTGCTCCTGCTTCCTGGGGCCCTGCAA
TGGGCCCCTGCCACCACCGGGGGGAGCTCCAGGCTCCAGCTGCAGCTGCCAGCAGCTGGCAGCCCTCTTC
AAAAGCCAGCCCCACTTGCTGCTCTCTGGCCAGCCACTTCCCTGGCCAGGAGCAGCGTGCACAGCGCAGG
GACAGCATGCGGCAGCCTCTCCTTGCCGCCTCTGCCTCCCCGCGCCATGGCTGCTCCAGCCCCTGCCCCT
GGCAGTGACGACCAGTGCCCTGGGCTCCTGCTGGCCACCGCGCTGGCCCCGCTGGCCCGCCACACGGCTG
CTCACCTGTCCCGGCTCCCCCACGCGCAGTGACCGCCTGCCTGGCCACTGCACGCCGTCCCAGGGCCACC
GCTGTGCACCTGCTGCCTCCACCCCGTCCGCCTGGCCGGACCCCGGCAGGGACGCCAACGACGGGCTCCA
GGACCGGTGCTAGCAATTCTACCGGGTAGGGGAGGCGCTTTTCCCAAGGCAGTCTGGAGCATGCGCTTTA
GCAGCCCCGCTGGGCACTTGGCGCTACACAAGTGGCCTCTGGCCTCGCACACATTCCACATCCACCGGTA
GGCGCCAACCGGCTCCGTTCTTTGGTGGCCCCTTCGCGCCACCTTCTACTCCTCCCCTAGTCAGGAAGTT
CCCCCCCGCCCCGCAGCTCGCGTCGTGCAGGACGTGACAAATGGAAGTAGCACGTCTCACTAGTCTCGTG
CAGATGGACAGCACCGCTGAGCAATGGAAGCGGGTAGGCCTTTGGGGCAGCGGCCAATAGCAGCTTTGCT
CCTTCGCTTTCTGGGCTCAGAGGCTGGGAAGGGGTGGGTCCGGGGGCGGGCTCAGGGGCGGGCTCAGGGG
CGGGGCGGGCGCCCGAAGGTCCTCCGGAGGCCCGGCATTCTGCACGCTTCAAAAGCGCACGTCTGCCGCG
CTGTTCTCCTCTTCCTCATCTCCGGGCCTTTCGACCTGCAGCCAACGCCACCATGGGGACCGAGTACAAG
CCCACGGTGCGCCTCGCCACCCGCGACGACGTCCCCCGGGCCGTACGCACCCTCGCCGCCGCGTTCGCCG
ACTACCCCGCCACGCGCCACACCGTCGACCCGGACCGCCACATCGAGCGGGTCACCGAGCTGCAAGAACT
CTTCCTCACGCGCGTCGGGCTCGACATCGGCAAGGTGTGGGTCGCGGACGACGGCGCCGCGGTGGCGGTC
TGGACCACGCCGGAGAGCGTCGAAGCGGGGGCGGTGTTCGCCGAGATCGGCCCGCGCATGGCCGAGTTGA
GCGGTTCCCGGCTGGCCGCGCAGCAACAGATGGAAGGCCTCCTGGCGCCGCACCGGCCCAAGGAGCCCGC
GTGGTTCCTGGCCACCGTCGGCGTCTCGCCCGACCACCAGGGCAAGGGTCTGGGCAGCGCCGTCGTGCTC
CCCGGAGTGGAGGCGGCCGAGCGCGCCGGGGTGCCCGCCTTCCTGGAGACCTCCGCGCCCCGCAACCTCC
CCTTCTACGAGCGGCTCGGCTTCACCGTCACCGCCGACGTCGAGGTGCCCGAAGGACCGCGCACCTGGTG
CATGACCCGCAAGCCCGGTGCCATCGATGCCACTAACTTCTCCCTGTTGAAACAAGCAGGGGATGTCGAA
GAGAATCCCGGGCCAATGGTGAGCAAGGGCGAGGAGCTGTTCACCGGGGTGGTGCCCATCCTGGTCGAGC
TGGACGGCGACGTAAACGGCCACAAGTTCAGCGTGTCCGGCGAGGGCGAGGGCGATGCCACCTACGGCAA
GCTGACCCTGAAGTTCATCTGCACCACCGGCAAGCTGCCCGTGCCCTGGCCCACCCTCGTGACCACCCTG
ACCTACGGCGTGCAGTGCTTCAGCCGCTACCCCGACCACATGAAGCAGCACGACTTCTTCAAGTCCGCCA
TGCCCGAAGGCTACGTCCAGGAGCGCACCATCTTCTTCAAGGACGACGGCAACTACAAGACCCGCGCCGA
GGTGAAGTTCGAGGGCGACACCCTGGTGAACCGCATCGAGCTGAAGGGCATCGACTTCAAGGAGGACGGC
AACATCCTGGGGCACAAGCTGGAGTACAACTACAACAGCCACAACGTCTATATCATGGCCGACAAGCAGA
AGAACGGCATCAAGGTGAACTTCAAGATCCGCCACAACATCGAGGACGGCAGCGTGCAGCTCGCCGACCA
CTACCAGCAGAACACCCCCATCGGCGACGGCCCCGTGCTGCTGCCCGACAACCACTACCTGAGCACCCAG
TCCGCCCTGAGCAAAGACCCCAACGAGAAGCGCGATCACATGGTCCTGCTGGAGTTCGTGACCGCCGCCG
GGATCACTCTCGGCATGGACGAGCTGTACAAGTAATTAATTAAGCTCGCTGATCAGCCTCGACTGTGCCT
TCTAGTTGCCAGCCATCTGTTGTTTGCCCCTCCCCCGTGCCTTCCTTGACCCTGGAAGGTGCCACTCCCA
CTGTCCTTTCCTAATAAAATGAGGAAATTGCATCGCATTGTCTGAGTAGGTGTCATTCTATTCTGGGGGG
TGGGGTGGGGCAGGACAGCAAGGGGGAGGATTGGGAAGACAATAGCAGGCATGCTGGGGATGCGGTGGGC
TCTATGGCTTCTGAGGCGCGCCCTCGAGGGGCAGGCCGTGGGTGAGGAGGACACCATCAGGGGTCCCGCG
CCGGCTCTCTGGGCCTCCGCGCGGCTGTCCCTGTGCTGCCGGGCCTGGGCAGCTGCCTGCAGTGCCCAGC
GCAGGGGCCTGGCATGGGACTGGCAGCTGCGCAGCAGAGGCAATGCCCCACAGCACCTGCAGGCTCGGGC
AGGCTGCTGGGGGTGGGCTGCGGGCAGCTGGAGCTGGCCCCGGGGCTGGGGGCTGGCAGGCCTGGCTGGA
GCAGCCTGCAGGCCTGGACGGTGCGGGCCTGGCAGCCGCGCGGCACTGCGGTGCCAGGCAGTGGTGCCGG
GGTGCAGGCAGGCTGGGGCAGCTGGCCTGTGGCCTGCCCAGGGGGACACAGGGGCCTGGAGTGGCCTCAG
GCTCCCTGCTGGTGTGCCCCAGGGCTCAAAATGCCTGCAGGCTTTTAAGGGCCTGAGGCAGGGGCTGCCA
TAGAGGCAGCCCAGCCCTGGGGCAGGAGAGGCTCCCAGCCCGAGCCCTGGGGCTAGCCTCAGGCCCCCTA
GTGGGAGCAAATTTGCTCCCGGGTCGCATCTACACGTGCGTTACTGCGCAGTAACTAATCATGAGTAAAT
CCTGCATTTGCAGGTAGCAAATTTACTCGTGATTAGGGGTTTTTACTGCGCAGTAAGCATGCGCACGTGT
AGATGCGCGCGCTTACTGTGCAGGGTACCAGAGACGGAGTCACTGCCAACCGAGACGGTCATAGCTGTTT
CCTGTGTGCCGCTTCCTCGCTCACTGACTCGCTGCGCTCGGTCGTTCGGCTGCGGCGAGCGGTATCAGCT
CACTCAAAGGCGGTAATACGGTTACCCACAGAATCAGGGGATAACGCAGGAAAGAACATGTGAGCAAAAG
GCCAGCAAAAGGCCAGGAACCGTAAAAAGGCCGCGTTGCTGGCGTTTTTCCATAGGCTCCGCCCCCCTGA
CGAGCATCACAAAAATCGACGCTCAAGTCAGAGGTGGCGAAACCCGACAGGACTATAAAGATACCAGGCG
TTTCCCCCTGGAAGCTCCCTCGTGCGCTCTCCTGTTCCGACCCTGCCGCTTACCGGATACCTGTCCGCCT
TTCTCCCTTCGGGAAGCGTGGCGCTTTCTCATAGCTCACGCTGTAGGTATCTCAGTTCGGTGTAGGTCGT
TCGCTCCAAGCTGGGCTGTGTGCACGAACCCCCCGTTCAGCCCGACCGCTGCGCCTTATCCGGTAACTAT
CGTCTTGAGTCCAACCCGGTAAGACACGACTTATCGCCACTGGCAGCAGCCACTGGTAACAGGATTAGCA
GAGCGAGGTATGTAGGCGGTGCTACAGAGTTCTTGAAGTGGTGGCCTAACTACGGCTACACTAGAAGAAC
AGTATTTGGTATCTGCGCTCTGCTGAAGCCAGTTACCTTCGGAAAAAGAGTTGGTAGCTCTTGATCCGGC
AAACAAACCACCGCTGGTAGCGGTGGTTTTTTTGTTTGCAAGCAGCAGATTACGCGCAGAAAAAAAGGAT
CTCAAGAAGATCCTTTGATCTTTTCTACGGGGTCTGACGCTCAGTGGAACGAAAACTCACGTTAAGGGAT
TTTGGTCATGAGATTATCAAAAAGGATCTTCACCTAGATCCTTTTAAATTAAAAATGAAGTTTTAAATCA
ATCTAAAGTATATATGAGTAAACTTGGTCTGACAGTTACCAATGCTTAATCAGTGAGGCACCTATCTCAG
CGATCTGTCTCTTTCGTTCATCCATAGTTGCCTGACTCCCCGTCGTGTAGATAACTACGATACGGGAGGG
CTTACCATCTGGCCCCAGTGCTGCAATAATACCGCGGGACCCACGCTCACCGGCTCCAGATTTATCAGCA
ATAAACCAGCCAGCCGGAAGGGCCGAGCGCAGAAGTGGTCCTGCAACTTTATCCGCCTCCATCCAGTCTA
TTAATTGTTGCCGGGAAGCTAGAGTAAGTAGTTCGCCAGTTAATAGTTTGCGCAACGTTGTTGCCATCGC
TACAGGCATCGTGGTATCACGCTCGTCGTTTGGTATGGCTTCATTCAGCTCCGGTTCCCAACGATCAAGG
CGAGTTACATGATCCCCCATGTTGCGCAAAAAAGCGGTTAGCTCCTTCGGTCCTCCGATCGTTGTCAGAA
GTAAGTTGGCCGCCGTGTTATCACTCATGGTTATGGCAGCACTACATAATTCTCTTACTGTCATGCCATC
CGTAAGATGCTTTTCTGTGACTGGTGAGTACTCAACCAAGTCATTCTGAGAATAGTGTATGCGGCGACCG
AGTTGCTCTTGCCCGGCGTCAATACGGGATAATACCGCGCCACATAGCAGAACTTTAAAAGTGCTCATCA
TTGGAAAACGTTCTTCGGGGCGAAAACTCTCAAGGATCTTACCGCTGTTGAGATCCAGTTCGATGTAACC
CACTCGTGCACCCAACTGATCTTCAGCATCTTTTACTTTCACCAGCGTTTCTGGGTGAGCAAAAACAGGA
AGGCAAAATGCCGCAAAAAAGGGAATAAGGGCGACACGGAAATGTTGAATACTCATACTCTTCCTTTTTC
AATATTATTGAAGCATTTATCAGGGTTATTGTCTCATGAGCGGATACATATTTGAATGTATTTAG
